Addgene plasmid #229511: pCDF_AtRaf1/Raf2/BSD2
Purpose: Expresses Arabidopsis thaliana chaperones: Raf1,Raf2,BSD2
Depositing lab: Laura Gunn. Depositing organization: Cornell University. Publication: Unique biogenesis and kinetics of hornwort Rubiscos revealed by synthetic biology systems. Oh ZG, Robison TA, Loh DH, Ang WSL, Ng JZY, Li FW, Gunn LH. Mol Plant. 2024 Dec 2;17(12):1833-1849. doi: 10.1016/j.molp.2024.10.013. Epub 2024 Nov 2. PubMed 39491367.
Backbone
  Vector backbone: pCDFDuet-1
  Backbone manufacturer: Novagen
  Backbone size w/o insert (bp): 3781
  Total vector size (bp): 6311
  Vector type: Bacterial Expression
Growth in bacteria
  Bacterial resistance: Streptomycin, 50 μg/mL
  Growth temperature: 37°C
  Growth strain: DH5alpha
  Copy number: Unknown
Gene/Insert 1
  Gene/Insert name: Rubisco accumulation factor 1 (alt name: Raf1)
  Species: A. thaliana (mustard weed)
  Insert size (bp): 1176
  Mutation: N terminus chloroplast transit peptide truncation
  Entrez Gene: AT3G04550 (a.k.a. AT3G04550, F7O18.2, F7O18_2)
  Promoter: T7
  Cloning method: Unknown
  Sequencing primers: 5′ Not available
Gene/Insert 2
  Gene/Insert name: Rubisco accumulation factor 2 (alt name: Raf2)
  Species: A. thaliana (mustard weed)
  Insert size (bp): 516
  Mutation: N terminus chloroplast transit peptide truncation
  Entrez Gene: AT5G51110 (a.k.a. AT5G51110, MWD22.5, MWD22_5)
  Promoter: T7
  Cloning method: Unknown
  Sequencing primers: 5′ Not available
Gene/Insert 3
  Gene/Insert name: BSD2 (alt name: BUNDLE SHEATH DEFECTIVE 2)
  Species: A. thaliana (mustard weed)
  Insert size (bp): 249
  Mutation: N terminus chloroplast transit peptide truncation
  GenBank ID: AEE78314.1
  Promoter: T7
  Cloning method: Unknown
  Sequencing primers: 5′ Not available
Terms and licenses: Academic/Nonprofit Terms; Industry Terms: Not Available to Industry
Depositor comments: Gene Synthesis from Genscript. Design of the three Rubisco assembly factor inserts was mirroring pAtR1/R2/RX/B2 as shown in Aigner et al 2017 (10.1126/science.aap9221).
How to cite: pCDF_AtRaf1/Raf2/BSD2 was a gift from Laura Gunn (Addgene plasmid # 229511 ; http://n2t.net/addgene:229511 ; RRID:Addgene_229511)
