[The description below was written by a language model from this plasmid's Addgene catalogue record and pLannotate feature annotations shown in this document.]
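Description:
pCDF_AtRaf1/Raf2/BSD2 is a 6.3 kb bacterial expression plasmid built on the pCDFDuet-1 backbone for co-producing three Arabidopsis thaliana Rubisco assembly chaperones in E. coli. It replicates from the CloDF13 (CDF) origin, which is compatible with other common origin types and so allows the plasmid to be maintained alongside additional expression vectors in the same cell. Selection is by the aadA (SmR) gene, which confers streptomycin/spectinomycin resistance. A backbone-encoded lacI gene under its own promoter supplies the lac repressor.

The payload consists of three separate expression units arranged in the same orientation, each with its own T7 promoter, lac operator and T7 gene 10 ribosome binding site, so transcription depends on T7 RNA polymerase in the host and is IPTG-inducible. The units encode Rubisco accumulation factor 1 (Raf1), Rubisco accumulation factor 2 (Raf2) and BSD2, each truncated at the N terminus to remove the chloroplast transit peptide so that the mature form is made in bacteria. T7 terminators follow the second and third units and a further one lies downstream. The automated annotation labels the second open reading frame as an "ATP1/PDL1" fragment, but its position and length match the catalogued Raf2 insert. The short TcR, T7 tag and SET1 "fragments" fall in the spacers between cassettes and are probably partial matches to vector sequence, not functional elements. No epitope or purification tags are recorded.

The inserts were gene-synthesised, and their design mirrors a previously published Arabidopsis assembly-factor plasmid. Raf1 acts on large-subunit dimers after the chaperonin step, and BSD2 stabilises the large-subunit octamer until small subunits bind. The plasmid therefore provides auxiliary factors for assembling plant Rubisco in E. coli, and the associated publication studied hornwort Rubisco biogenesis and kinetics with synthetic biology systems.
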