Features (pLannotate 1.2.2; 32 found; start..end, strand, type, name):
      3..27      +  protein_bind   lac operator: The lac repressor binds to the lac operator to inhibit transcription in E. coli. This inhibition can be relieved by adding lactose or isopropyl-β-D-thiogalactopyranoside (IPTG). lac repressor encoded by lacI
     42..64      +  RBS            RBS: efficient ribosome binding site from bacteriophage T7 gene 10 (Olins and Rangwala, 1989)
     80..1243    +  CDS            RAF1.2 (fragment): RAF2_ARATH - Experimental evidence at protein level: Swiss-Prot protein existence level 1. Required for assembly or stability of RuBisCO. Acts at a postchaperonin step to fold and/or assemble the large subunit (rbcL) into RuBisCO. RAF1 brackets an rbcL dimer (rbcL(2)), leading to rbcL(8)-RAF1(4) complex formation. In the next step, RBCS displaces RAF1, thus resulting in holoenzyme formation. From Arabidopsis thaliana (Mouse-ear cress).
   1272..1347    -  CDS            TcR (fragment): tetracycline efflux protein; tet; confers resistance to tetracycline
   1369..1387    +  promoter       T7 promoter: promoter for bacteriophage T7 RNA polymerase
   1388..1412    +  protein_bind   lac operator: The lac repressor binds to the lac operator to inhibit transcription in E. coli. This inhibition can be relieved by adding lactose or isopropyl-β-D-thiogalactopyranoside (IPTG). lac repressor encoded by lacI
   1427..1449    +  RBS            RBS: efficient ribosome binding site from bacteriophage T7 gene 10 (Olins and Rangwala, 1989)
   1463..1972    +  CDS            ATP1 (fragment): ATP1_ARATH - Also known as PDL1 From Arabidopsis thaliana (Mouse-ear cress).
   1976..2005    +  CDS            T7 tag (gene 10 leader) (fragment): leader peptide from bacteriophage T7 gene 10 promotes efficient translation in E. coli
   2016..2065    +  CDS            SET1 (fragment): solubility-enhancement tag derived from T7 phage gene 10B
   2073..2120    +  terminator     T7 terminator: transcription terminator for bacteriophage T7 RNA polymerase
   2143..2183    -  CDS            TcR (fragment): tetracycline efflux protein; tet; confers resistance to tetracycline
   2195..2271    -  CDS            TcR (fragment): tetracycline efflux protein; tet; confers resistance to tetracycline
   2293..2311    +  promoter       T7 promoter: promoter for bacteriophage T7 RNA polymerase
   2312..2336    +  protein_bind   lac operator: The lac repressor binds to the lac operator to inhibit transcription in E. coli. This inhibition can be relieved by adding lactose or isopropyl-β-D-thiogalactopyranoside (IPTG). lac repressor encoded by lacI
   2351..2373    +  RBS            RBS: efficient ribosome binding site from bacteriophage T7 gene 10 (Olins and Rangwala, 1989)
   2387..2626    +  CDS            BSD2 (fragment): BSD2_ARATH - Experimental evidence at protein level: Swiss-Prot protein existence level 1. Chloroplast chaperone required for RuBisCo biogenesis and translational regulation of the RuBisCo large subunit (RbcL) (PubMed:29217567). Stabilizes an end-state assembly intermediate of eight RbcL subunits until the small subunits (RBCSs) become available to produce a complete stable RuBisCo complex containing eight small and eight large subunits (PubMed:29217567). From Arabidopsis thaliana (Mouse-ear cress).
   2629..2659    +  CDS            T7 tag (gene 10 leader) (fragment): leader peptide from bacteriophage T7 gene 10 promotes efficient translation in E. coli
   2670..2719    +  CDS            SET1 (fragment): solubility-enhancement tag derived from T7 phage gene 10B
   2727..2774    +  terminator     T7 terminator: transcription terminator for bacteriophage T7 RNA polymerase
   2797..2837    -  CDS            TcR (fragment): tetracycline efflux protein; tet; confers resistance to tetracycline
   2967..2984    +  CDS            SET1 (fragment): solubility-enhancement tag derived from T7 phage gene 10B
   2992..3039    +  terminator     T7 terminator: transcription terminator for bacteriophage T7 RNA polymerase
   3210..4001    -  CDS            SmR: aminoglycoside adenylyltransferase (Murphy, 1985); aadA; confers resistance to spectinomycin and streptomycin
   4002..4093    -  promoter       AmpR promoter: bla
   4141..4879    -  rep_origin     CloDF13 ori: Plasmids containing the CloDF13 (CDF) origin of replication can be propagated in E. coli cells that contain additional plasmids with compatible origins.
   4976..5040    -  CDS            TcR (fragment): tetracycline efflux protein; tet; confers resistance to tetracycline
   5055..5076    -  protein_bind   CAP binding site: CAP binding activates transcription in the presence of cAMP. E. coli catabolite activator protein
   5089..6171    -  CDS            lacI: lac repressor; lacI; The lac repressor binds to the lac operator to inhibit transcription in E. coli. This inhibition can be relieved by adding lactose or isopropyl-β-D-thiogalactopyranoside (IPTG).
   6172..6249    -  promoter       lacI promoter: lacI
   6257..6292    -  CDS            TcR (fragment): tetracycline efflux protein; tet; confers resistance to tetracycline
   6295..2       +  promoter       T7 promoter (across the origin): promoter for bacteriophage T7 RNA polymerase
>Addgene plasmid #229511 | pCDF_AtRaf1/Raf2/BSD2 | addgene full sequence | sequence record 458337 | Addgene NGS Result
GGGGAATTGTGAGCGGATAACAATTCCCCTGTAGAAATAATTTTGTTTAACTTTAATAAGGAGATATACC
ATGGGTATGCAACAGCTCTACCAACCGTTCCGACCACCGTCATCTCCCATTCCAACCCAATTCCGTTCAC
TCGACTCCGCCGGTAAAATCGAAATCCTCGCCGGTCGAATGGCTCTCTGGTTCGAATACGCACCTCTTAT
CTCTTCTCTTTACACCGATGGTTTCACTCCTCCAACCATCGAAGAACTCACCGGAATCTCAAGCATCGAA
CAGAACCGTTTAATCGTCGGTGCGCAAGTTCGTGACTCAATTCTTCAATCTATCCATGAACCGGAACTTA
TTTCTGCGTTCGACACCGGTGGTGCAGAGCTTCTATACGAAATTCGTCTCCTTAGCACCACGCAGCGTGT
TGCAGCCGCCACATTCATCATTGATCGTAATATTGATTCGAAAGGAGCACAGGATTTGGCACGAGCCATC
AAGGATTATCCTAACCGTCGTGGAGACGTTGGATGGTTGGATTTTGATTACAACTTACCAGGAGATTGTC
TTTCATTCTTGTATTACAGGCAGAGCAGAGAGAATAAGAATCCATCGGATCAGAGAACCTCGATGCTTCT
ACAAGCATTGGGGGTTGCAGAATCAGAAAAGGCTAAGAACAGGTTGAACACAGAGCTATACGGGGACAAG
GAAGCAGAGAAGGAGAAGGAGAAGAAGAAGAAGGAAGAGGAAGTCAAAGCTATTCGGATTCCAGTGGTGA
GGCTTAAGTTTGGAGAAGTAGCAGAAGCGACCTCGGTGGTAGTTTTACCGGTTTGTAAAGCAGAGGAAGG
GGAAAAGAAGATTCTTGAAGCTCCAATGGAGATCATAGCCGGAGGGGATTTTAAGGTGGTTGAGGCGGAG
AAAGGATGGAAGAGATGGGTAGTGCTTCCGTCGTGGAACCCAGTGGCAGCCATTGGGAAAGGCGGTGTGG
CGGTTTCTTTCAGGGATGATAGAAAAGTGCTGCCTTGGGATGGAAAGGAGGAGCCTTTACTGGTAGTGGC
CGATAGGGTGAGGAATGTTGTGGAAGCTGATGACGGGTATTATCTCGTGGTGGCTGAGAACGGACTTAAG
CTAGAGAAAGGATCAGATTTGAAGGCGAGAGAGGTGAAGGAGAGTTTAGGGATGGTTGTTTTGGTGGTGA
GGCCGCCAAGAGAAGATGATGATGATTGGCAGACAAGTCATCAGAACTGGGACTGACAATTCGAGCTCGG
CGCGCCTGCAGGTCGGCGATATAGGCGCCAGCAACCGCACCTGTGGCGCCGGTGATGCCGGCCACGATGC
GTCCGGCGTAGAGGATCGAGATCTCGATCCCGCGAAATTAATACGACTCACTATAGGGGAATTGTGAGCG
GATAACAATTCCCCTCTAGAAATAATTTTGTTTAACTTTAAGAAGGAGATATACATATGATGTCTAATCT
GGCGCAGGATTTTCTTGGTGACTTCGGAGCTCGTGACCCTTACCCGGAGGAGATAGCGAGTCAATTCGGA
GATAAAGTGTTGGGATGCCAAAGCACTGAGCACAAGATTTTGATACCAAACGCATCTGTTTTGTCTCTCT
CCCAGCTTCAGTGTTCCCCTGTTTCGTCTTCACAGCCTCCTTTGTCCGGCGATGATGCCAGAACTCTCCT
CCACAAGGTTTTGGGATGGAGTATAGTGGATAATGAAGCGGGTGGTCTGAAAATAAGGTGTATGTGGAAA
GTGAGGGATTTTGGGTGCGGTGTTGAACTCATAAACAGGATCCATAAGGTTGCTGAAGCTTCTGGTCATT
ACCCTTCTCTTCACTTGGAAAGTCCTACCCAAGTTCGAGCTGAACTATTTACCTCTTCTATCGGAGGGTT
GAGCATGAATGATTTCATAATGGCGGCTAAAATAGATGATATCAAGACTTCTGATCTTTCCCCTAGGAAA
AGAGCTTGGGCGTGAGCTAGCATGACTGGTGGACAGCAAATGGGTCGCGGATCCGGCTGCTAACAAAGCC
CGAAAGGAAGCTGAGTTGGCTGCTGCCACCGCTGAGCAATAACTAGCATAACCCCTTGGGGCCTCTAAAC
GGGTCTTGAGGGGTTTTTTGCTGAAAGGAGGAACTATATCCGGATATCCCGCAAGAGGCCCGGCAGTACC
GGCATAACCAAGCGTCGACACTAGTGTCGGCGATATAGGCGCCAGCAACCGCACCTGTGGCGCCGGTGAT
GCCGGCCACGATGCGTCCGGCGTAGAGGATCGAGATCTCGATCCCGCGAAATTAATACGACTCACTATAG
GGGAATTGTGAGCGGATAACAATTCCCCTCTAGAAATAATTTTGTTTAACTTTAAGAAGGAGATATACAT
ATGATGGCCGCAAACAATAATCCTCAGGGCACTAAACCAAACAGTTTAGTTTGTGCAAATTGTGAAGGGG
AAGGTTGTGTGGCATGTTCTCAATGCAAAGGAGGTGGTGTGAATTTGATTGATCATTTCAATGGTCAGTT
TAAAGCTGGTGCACTCTGTTGGCTTTGCAGAGGTAAAAAGGAGGTGTTGTGTGGGGACTGCAATGGAGCT
GGTTTCATTGGTGGGTTCTTGAGCACCTTCGATGAGTAGGCTAGCATGACTGGTGGACAGCAAATGGGTC
GCGGATCCGGCTGCTAACAAAGCCCGAAAGGAAGCTGAGTTGGCTGCTGCCACCGCTGAGCAATAACTAG
CATAACCCCTTGGGGCCTCTAAACGGGTCTTGAGGGGTTTTTTGCTGAAAGGAGGAACTATATCCGGATA
TCCCGCAAGAGGCCCGGCAGTACCGGCATAACCAAGCGGTACCAGCGGTCAATTGTAGTGGAGGTGCTAG
CGCATGCGGAATTGGATATCGGCCGGCCACGCGATCGCTGACGTCGGTACCCTCGAGTCTGGTCCTCTAG
AAATAATTATACATTTAATTAACCTAGGCTGCTGCCACCGCTGAGCAATAACTAGCATAACCCCTTGGGG
CCTCTAAACGGGTCTTGAGGGGTTTTTTGCTGAAACCTCAGGCATTTGAGAAGCACACGGTCACACTGCT
TCCGGTAGTCAATAAACCGGTAAACCAGCAATAGACATAAGCGGCTATTTAACGACCCTGCCCTGAACCG
ACGACCGGGTCATCGTGGCCGGATCTTGCGGCCCCTCGGCTTGAACGAATTGTTAGACATTATTTGCCGA
CTACCTTGGTGATCTCGCCTTTCACGTAGTGGACAAATTCTTCCAACTGATCTGCGCGCGAGGCCAAGCG
ATCTTCTTCTTGTCCAAGATAAGCCTGTCTAGCTTCAAGTATGACGGGCTGATACTGGGCCGGCAGGCGC
TCCATTGCCCAGTCGGCAGCGACATCCTTCGGCGCGATTTTGCCGGTTACTGCGCTGTACCAAATGCGGG
ACAACGTAAGCACTACATTTCGCTCATCGCCAGCCCAGTCGGGCGGCGAGTTCCATAGCGTTAAGGTTTC
ATTTAGCGCCTCAAATAGATCCTGTTCAGGAACCGGATCAAAGAGTTCCTCCGCCGCTGGACCTACCAAG
GCAACGCTATGTTCTCTTGCTTTTGTCAGCAAGATAGCCAGATCAATGTCGATCGTGGCTGGCTCGAAGA
TACCTGCAAGAATGTCATTGCGCTGCCATTCTCCAAATTGCAGTTCGCGCTTAGCTGGATAACGCCACGG
AATGATGTCGTCGTGCACAACAATGGTGACTTCTACAGCGCGGAGAATCTCGCTCTCTCCAGGGGAAGCC
GAAGTTTCCAAAAGGTCGTTGATCAAAGCTCGCCGCGTTGTTTCATCAAGCCTTACGGTCACCGTAACCA
GCAAATCAATATCACTGTGTGGCTTCAGGCCGCCATCCACTGCGGAGCCGTACAAATGTACGGCCAGCAA
CGTCGGTTCGAGATGGCGCTCGATGACGCCAACTACCTCTGATAGTTGAGTCGATACTTCGGCGATCACC
GCTTCCCTCATACTCTTCCTTTTTCAATATTATTGAAGCATTTATCAGGGTTATTGTCTCATGAGCGGAT
ACATATTTGAATGTATTTAGAAAAATAAACAAATAGCTAGCTCACTCGGTCGCTACGCTCCGGGCGTGAG
ACTGCGGCGGGCGCTGCGGACACATACAAAGTTACCCACAGATTCCGTGGATAAGCAGGGGACTAACATG
TGAGGCAAAACAGCAGGGCCGCGCCGGTGGCGTTTTTCCATAGGCTCCGCCCTCCTGCCAGAGTTCACAT
AAACAGACGCTTTTCCGGTGCATCTGTGGGAGCCGTGAGGCTCAACCATGAATCTGACAGTACGGGCGAA
ACCCGACAGGACTTAAAGATCCCCACCGTTTCCGGCGGGTCGCTCCCTCTTGCGCTCTCCTGTTCCGACC
CTGCCGTTTACCGGATACCTGTTCCGCCTTTCTCCCTTACGGGAAGTGTGGCGCTTTCTCATAGCTCACA
CACTGGTATCTCGGCTCGGTGTAGGTCGTTCGCTCCAAGCTGGGCTGTAAGCAAGAACTCCCCGTTCAGC
CCGACTGCTGCGCCTTATCCGGTAACTGTTCACTTGAGTCCAACCCGGAAAAGCACGGTAAAACGCCACT
GGCAGCAGCCATTGGTAACTGGGAGTTCGCAGAGGATTTGTTTAGCTAAACACGCGGTTGCTCTTGAAGT
GTGCGCCAAAGTCCGGCTACACTGGAAGGACAGATTTGGTTGCTGTGCTCTGCGAAAGCCAGTTACCACG
GTTAAGCAGTTCCCCAACTGACTTAACCTTCGATCAAACCACCTCCCCAGGTGGTTTTTTCGTTTACAGG
GCAAAAGATTACGCGCAGAAAAAAAGGATCTCAAGAAGATCCTTTGATCTTTTCTACTGAACCGCTCTAG
ATTTCAGTGCAATTTATCTCTTCAAATGTAGCACCTGAAGTCAGCCCCATACGATATAAGTTGTAATTCT
CATGTTAGTCATGCCCCGCGCCCACCGGAAGGAGCTGACTGGGTTGAAGGCTCTCAAGGGCATCGGTCGA
GATCCCGGTGCCTAATGAGTGAGCTAACTTACATTAATTGCGTTGCGCTCACTGCCCGCTTTCCAGTCGG
GAAACCTGTCGTGCCAGCTGCATTAATGAATCGGCCAACGCGCGGGGAGAGGCGGTTTGCGTATTGGGCG
CCAGGGTGGTTTTTCTTTTCACCAGTGAGACGGGCAACAGCTGATTGCCCTTCACCGCCTGGCCCTGAGA
GAGTTGCAGCAAGCGGTCCACGCTGGTTTGCCCCAGCAGGCGAAAATCCTGTTTGATGGTGGTTAACGGC
GGGATATAACATGAGCTGTCTTCGGTATCGTCGTATCCCACTACCGAGATGTCCGCACCAACGCGCAGCC
CGGACTCGGTAATGGCGCGCATTGCGCCCAGCGCCATCTGATCGTTGGCAACCAGCATCGCAGTGGGAAC
GATGCCCTCATTCAGCATTTGCATGGTTTGTTGAAAACCGGACATGGCACTCCAGTCGCCTTCCCGTTCC
GCTATCGGCTGAATTTGATTGCGAGTGAGATATTTATGCCAGCCAGCCAGACGCAGACGCGCCGAGACAG
AACTTAATGGGCCCGCTAACAGCGCGATTTGCTGGTGACCCAATGCGACCAGATGCTCCACGCCCAGTCG
CGTACCGTCTTCATGGGAGAAAATAATACTGTTGATGGGTGTCTGGTCAGAGACATCAAGAAATAACGCC
GGAACATTAGTGCAGGCAGCTTCCACAGCAATGGCATCCTGGTCATCCAGCGGATAGTTAATGATCAGCC
CACTGACGCGTTGCGCGAGAAGATTGTGCACCGCCGCTTTACAGGCTTCGACGCCGCTTCGTTCTACCAT
CGACACCACCACGCTGGCACCCAGTTGATCGGCGCGAGATTTAATCGCCGCGACAATTTGCGACGGCGCG
TGCAGGGCCAGACTGGAGGTGGCAACGCCAATCAGCAACGACTGTTTGCCCGCCAGTTGTTGTGCCACGC
GGTTGGGAATGTAATTCAGCTCCGCCATCGCCGCTTCCACTTTTTCCCGCGTTTTCGCAGAAACGTGGCT
GGCCTGGTTCACCACGCGGGAAACGGTCTGATAAGAGACACCGGCATACTCTGCGACATCGTATAACGTT
ACTGGTTTCACATTCACCACCCTGAATTGACTCTCTTCCGGGCGCTATCATGCCATACCGCGAAAGGTTT
TGCGCCATTCGATGGTGTCCGGGATCTCGACGCTCTCCCTTATGCGACTCCTGCATTAGGAAATTAATAC
GACTCACTATA
